>Addgene plasmid #109895 | pHH0103_RAPGEF4_DEP | addgene full sequence | sequence record 215040 | Addgene NGS Result
TTGACAATTAATCATCGGCTCGTATAATGTGTGGAATTGTGAGCGGATAACAATTTCACACAGGAAACAG
CCAGTCCGTTTAGGTGTTTTCACGAGCACTTCACCAACAAGGACCATAGATTATGAAAATCGAAGAACAC
CATCACCATCACCATTCCAGCGGTAAGCTTATGTCCCCTATACTAGGTTATTGGAAAATTAAGGGCCTTG
TGCAACCCACTCGACTTCTTTTGGAATATCTTGAAGAAAAATATGAAGAGCATTTGTATGAGCGCGATGA
AGGTGATAAATGGCGAAACAAAAAGTTTGAATTGGGTTTGGAGTTTCCCAATCTTCCTTATTATATTGAT
GGTGATGTTAAATTAACACAGTCTATGGCCATCATACGTTATATAGCTGACAAGCACAACATGTTGGGTG
GTTGTCCAAAAGAGCGTGCAGAGATTTCAATGCTTGAAGGAGCGGTTTTGGATATTAGATACGGTGTTTC
GAGAATTGCATATAGTAAAGACTTTGAAACTCTCAAAGTTGATTTTCTTAGCAAGCTACCTGAAATGCTG
AAAATGTTCGAAGATCGTTTATGTCATAAAACATATTTAAATGGTGATCATGTAACCCATCCTGACTTCA
TGTTGTATGACGCTCTTGATGTTGTTTTATACATGGACCCAATGTGCCTGGATGCGTTCCCAAAATTAGT
TTGTTTTAAAAAACGTATTGAAGCTATCCCACAAATTGATAAGTACTTGAAATCCAGCAAGTATATAGCA
TGGCCTTTGCAGGGCTGGCAAGCCACGTTTGGTGGTGGCGACCATCCTCCAAAATCGGATCTGGAAGTTC
TGTTCCAGGGGCCCCTGTCCAGCGGTCTGGTTCCGCGTGGTTCCGGTACCGCGGCCCAGCCGGCCGTCCC
GTCGGAAAAAATTCTGCGTGCTGGCAAGATTCTGCGTAATGCTATTCTGTCCCGTGCCCCGCACATGATT
CGTGACCGTAAGTATCATCTGAAAACCTACCGTCAGTGCTGTGTCGGCACGGAACTGGTGGACTGGATGA
TGCAGCAAACCCCGTGCGTGCATAGCCGTACGCAGGCAGTTGGCATGTGGCAAGTCCTGCTGGAAGATGG
TGTGCTGAACCACGTTGACCAGGAACATCACTTTCAGGATAAGTACCTGTTTTATCGTTTCCTGGATGAC
GAACACGAAGATGCCCCGCTGCCGACCGCGGCCGCATA
[142 nt withheld, positions 1229-1370]
C
[98 nt withheld, positions 1372-1469]
AGTTTGTACTGGTGACGAAACTCAGTGTCTAGCTAGAGTGGC
[149 nt withheld, positions 1512-1660]
T
[41 nt withheld, positions 1662-1702]
T
[62 nt withheld, positions 1704-1765]
A
[35 nt withheld, positions 1767-1801]
CCTCCCTCAATCGGTTGAATGTCGCCCTTTTGTCTTTGGCGCTGGTAAACCATATGAA
[86 nt withheld, positions 1860-1945]
T
[54 nt withheld, positions 1947-2000]
CTAGCGCCGCCCTATACCTTGTCTGCCTCCCCGCGTTGCGTCGCGGTGCATGGAGCCGGGCCACCTCGAC
CTGAATGGAAGCCGGCGGCACCTCGCTAACGGATTCACCACTCCAAGAATTGGAGCCAATCAATTCTTGC
GGAGAACTGTGAATGCGCAAACCAACCCTTGGCAGAACATATCCATCGCGTCCGCCATCTCCAGCAGCCG
CACGCGGCGCATCTCGGGCAGCGTTGGGTCCTGGCCACGGGTGCGCATGATCGTGCTCCTGTCGTTGAGG
ACCCGGCTAGGCTGGCGGGGTTGCCTTACTGGTTAGCAGAATGAATCACCGATACGCGAGCGAACGTGAA
GCGACTGCTGCTGCAAAACGTCTGCGACCTGAGCAACAACATGAATGGTCTTCGGTTTCCGTGTTTCGTA
AAGTCTGGAAACGCGGAAGTCAGCGCCCTGCACCATTATGTTCCGGATCTGCATCGCAGGATGCTGCTGG
CTACCCTGTGGAACACCTACATCTGTATTAACGAAGCGCTGGCATTGACCCTGAGTGATTTTTCTCTGGT
CCCGCCGCATCCATACCGCCAGTTGTTTACCCTCACAACGTTCCAGTAACCGGGCATGTTCATCATCAGT
AACCCGTATCGTGAGCATCCTCTCTCGTTTCATCGGTATCATTACCCCCATGAACAGAAATCCCCCTTAC
ACGGAGGCATCAGTGACCAAACAGGAAAAAACCGCCCTTAACATGGCCCGCTTTATCAGAAGCCAGACAT
TAACGCTTCTGGAGAAACTCAACGAGCTGGACGCGGATGAACAGGCAGACATCTGTGAATCGCTTCACGA
CCACGCTGATGAGCTTTACCGCAGGATCCGCGAAATTGTAAGCGTTAATATTTTGTTAAAATTCGCGTTA
AATTTTTGTTAAATCAGCTCATTTTTTAACCAATAGGCCGAAATCGGCAAAATCCCTTATAAATCAAAAG
AATAGACCGAGATAGGGT
[37 nt withheld, positions 2999-3035]
AAAGAACGTGGACTCCAACGTCAAAGG
[49 nt withheld, positions 3063-3111]
T
[91 nt withheld, positions 3113-3203]
G
[124 nt withheld, positions 3205-3328]
CGCGGATCCTGCCTCGCGCGTTTCGGTGATGACGGTGAAAACCTCTGACACATGCAGCTCCCGGAGACGG
TCACAGCTTGTCTGTAAGCGGATGCCGGGAGCAGACAAGCCCGTCAGGGCGCGTCAGCGGGTGTTGGCGG
GTGTCGGGGCGCAGCCATGACCCAGTCACGTAGCGATAGCGGAGTGTATACTGGCTTAACTATGCGGCAT
CAGAGCAGATTGTACTGAGAGTGCACCATATGCGGTGTGAAATACCGCACAGATGCGTAAGGAGAAAATA
CCGCATCAGGCGCTCTTCCGCTTCCTCGCTCACTGACTCGCTGCGCTCGGTCGTTCGGCTGCGGCGAGCG
GTATCAGCTCACTCAAAGGCGGTAATACGGTTATCCACAGAATCAGGGGATAACGCAGGAAAGAACATGT
GAGCAAAAGGCCAGCAAAAGGCCAGGAACCGTAAAAAGGCCGCGTTGCTGGCGTTTTTCCATAGGCTCCG
CCCCCCTGACGAGCATCACAAAAATCGACGCTCAAGTCAGAGGTGGCGAAACCCGACAGGACTATAAAGA
TACCAGGGTTTCCCCCTGGAAGCTCCCTCGTGCGCTCTCCTGTTCCGACCCTGCCGCTTACCGGATACCT
GTCCGCCTTTCTCCCTTCGGGAAGCGTGGCGCTTTCTCATAGCTCACGCTGTAGGTATCTCAGTTCGGTG
TAGGTCGTTCGCTCCAAGCTGGGCTGTGTGCACGAACCCCCCGTTCAGCCCGACCGCTGCGCCTTATCCG
GTAACTATCGTCTTGAGTCCAACCCGGTAAGACACGACTTATCGCCACTGGCAGCAGCCACTGGTAACAG
GATTAGCAGAGCGAGGTATGTAGGCGGTGCTACAGAGTTCTTGAAGTGGTGGCCTAACTACGGCTACACT
AGAAGGACAGTATTTGGTATCTGCGCTCTGCTGAAGCCAGTTACCTTCGGAAAAAGAGTTGGTAGCTCTT
GATCCGGCAAACAAACCACCGCTGGTAGCGGTGGTTTTTTTGTTTGCAAGCAGCAGATTACGCGCAGAAA
AAAAGGATCTCAAGAAGATCCTTTGATCTTTTCTACGGGGTCTGACGCTCAGTGGAACGAAAACTCACGT
TAAGGGATTTTGGTCATGAGATTATCAAAAAGGATCTTCACCTAGATCCTTTTAAATTAAAAATGAAGTT
TTAAATCAATCTAAAGTATATATGAGTAAACTTGGTCTGACAGTTACCAATGCTTAATCAGTGAGGCACC
TATCTCAGCGATCTGTCTATTTCGTTCATCCATAGTTGCCTGACTCCCCGTCGTGTAGATAACTACGATA
CGGGAGGGCTTACCATCTGGCCCCAGTGCTGCAATGATACCGCGAGACCCACGCTCACCGGCTCCAGATT
TATCAGCAATAAACCAGCCAGCCGGAAGGGCCGAGCGCAGAAGTGGTCCTGCAACTTTATCCGCCTCCAT
CCAGTCTATTAATTGTTGCCGGGAAGCTAGAGTAAGTAGTTCGCCAGTTAATAGTTTGCGCAACGTTGTT
GCCATTGCTGCAGGCATCGTGGTGTCACGCTCGTCGTTTGGTATGGCTTCATTCAGCTCCGGTTCCCAAC
GATCAAGGCGAGTTACATGATCCCCCATGTTGTGCAAAAAAGCGGTTAGCTCCTTCGGTCCTCCGATCGT
TGTCAGAAGTAAGTTGGCCGCAGTGTTATCACTCATGGTTATGGCAGCACTGCATAATTCTCTTACTGTC
ATGCCATCCGTAAGATGCTTTTCTGTGACTGGTGAGTACTCAACCAAGTCATTCTGAGAATAGTGTATGC
GGCGACCGAGTTGCTCTTGCCCGGCGTCAACACGGGATAATACCGCGCCACATAGCAGAACTTTAAAAGT
GCTCATCATTGGAAAACGTTCTTCGGGGCGAAAACTCTCAAGGATCTTACCGCTGTTGAGATCCAGTTCG
ATGTAACCCACTCGTGCACCCAACTGATCTTCAGCATCTTTTACTTTCACCAGCGTTTCTGGGTGAGCAA
AAACAGGAAGGCAAAATGCCGCAAAAAAGGGAATAAGGGCGACACGGAAATGTTGAATACTCATACTCTT
CCTTTTTCAATATTATTGAAGCATTTATCAGGGTTATTGTCTCATGAGCGGATACATATTTGAATGTATT
TAGAAAAATAAACAAATAGGGGTTCCGCGCACATTTCCCCGAAAAGTGCCACCTGACGTCTAAGAAACCA
TTATTATCATGACATTAACCTATAAAAATAGGCGTATCACGAGGCCCTTTCGTCTTCAAGAATTCCCGAC
ACCATCGAATGGTGCAAAACCTTTCGCGGTATGGCATGATAGCGCCCGGAAGAGAGTCAATTCAGGGTGG
TGAATGTGAAACCAGTAACGTTATACGATGTCGCAGAGTATGCCGGTGTCTCTTATCAGACCGTTTCCCG
CGTGGTGAACCAGGCCAGCCACGTTTCTGCGAAAACGCGGGAAAAAGTGGAAGCGGCGATGGCGGAGCTG
AATTACATTCCCAACCGCGTGGCACAACAACTGGCGGGCAAACAGTCGTTGCTGATTGGCGTTGCCACCT
CCAGTCTGGCCCTGCACGCGCCGTCGCAAATTGTCGCGGCGATTAAATCTCGCGCCGATCAACTGGGTGC
CAGCGTGGTGGTGTCGATGGTAGAACGAAGCGGCGTCGAAGCCTGTAAAGCGGCGGTGCACAATCTTCTC
GCGCAACGCGTCAGTGGGCTGATCATTAACTATCCGCTGGATGACCAGGATGCCATTGCTGTGGAAGCTG
CCTGCACTAATGTTCCGGCGTTATTTCTTGATGTCTCTGACCAGACACCCATCAACAGTATTATTTTCTC
CCATGAAGACGGTACGCGACTGGGCGTGGAGCATCTGGTCGCATTGGGTCACCAGCAAATCGCGCTGTTA
GCGGGCCCATTAAGTTCTGTCTCGGCGCGTCTGCGTCTGGCTGGCTGGCATAAATATCTCACTCGCAATC
AAATTCAGCCGATAGCGGAACGGGAAGGCGACTGGAGTGCCATGTCCGGTTTTCAACAAACCATGCAAAT
GCTGAATGAGGGCATCGTTCCCACTGCGATGCTGGTTGCCAACGATCAGATGGCGCTGGGCGCAATGCGC
GCCATTACCGAGTCCGGGCTGCGCGTTGGTGCGGATATCTCGGTAGTGGGATACGACGATACCGAAGACA
GCTCATGTTATATCCCGCCGTTAACCACCATCAAACAGGATTTTCGCCTGCTGGGGCAAACCAGCGTGGA
CCGCTTGCTGCAACTCTCTCAGGGCCAGGCGGTGAAGGGCAATCAGCTGTTGCCCGTCTCACTGGTGAAA
AGAAAAACCACCCTGGCGCCCAATACGCAAACCGCCTCTCCCCGCGCGTTGGCCGATTCATTAATGCAGC
TGGCACGACAGGTTTCCCGACTGGAAAGCGGGCAGTGAGCGCAACGCAATTAATGTAAGTTAGCTCACTC
ATTAGGCACAATTCTCATGTTTGACAGCTTATCATCGACTGCACGGTGCACCAATGCTTCTGGCGTCAGG
CAGCCATCGGAAGCTGTGGTATGGCTGTGCAGGTCGTAAATCACTGCATAATTCGTGTCGCTCAAGGCGC
ACTCCCGTTCTGGATAATGTTTTTTGCGCCGACATCATAACGGTTCTGGCAAATATTCTGAAATGAGCTG
Features (pLannotate 1.2.2; 21 found; start..end, strand, type, name):
      1..29      +  promoter       tac promoter: strong E. coli promoter; hybrid between the trp and lac UV5 promoters
     37..53      +  protein_bind   lac operator: The lac repressor binds to the lac operator to inhibit transcription in E. coli. This inhibition can be relieved by adding lactose or isopropyl-β-D-thiogalactopyranoside (IPTG). lac repressor encoded by lacI
    138..155     +  CDS            6xHis: 6xHis affinity tag
    171..824     +  CDS            GST26_SCHJA: Experimental evidence at protein level: Swiss-Prot protein existence level 1. GST isoenzymes appear to play a central role in the parasite detoxification system. Other functions are also suspected including a role in increasing the solubility of haematin in the parasite gut. From Schistosoma japonicum (Blood fluke).
    906..1217    +  CDS            RAPGEF4 (fragment): RPGF4_HUMAN - Also known as CGEF2, EPAC2. Experimental evidence at protein level: Swiss-Prot protein existence level 1. Guanine nucleotide exchange factor (GEF) for RAP1A, RAP1B and RAP2A small GTPases that is activated by binding cAMP. Seems not to activate RAB3A. Involved in cAMP-dependent, PKA-independent exocytosis through interaction with RIMS2 (By similarity). From Homo sapiens (Human).
   1233..1280    +  terminator     fd terminator (sequence withheld): central terminator from bacteriophage fd (Otsuka and Kunisawa, 1982)
   1285..1497    +  CDS            M13 gene III (fragment) (sequence partly withheld): pIII; III; minor coat protein
   1512..1982    +  CDS            M13 gene III (fragment) (sequence partly withheld): pIII; III; minor coat protein
   2004..2074    +  CDS            TcR (fragment): tetracycline efflux protein; tet; confers resistance to tetracycline
   2316..2696    -  CDS            YPB1_ECOLX: Protein predicted: Swiss-Prot protein existence level 4. From Escherichia coli.
   2713..2864    +  CDS            rop (fragment): Rop protein, which maintains plasmids at low copy number; rop
   2900..3328    -  rep_origin     f1 ori (sequence partly withheld): f1 bacteriophage origin of replication; arrow indicates direction of (+) strand synthesis
   3337..3376    +  CDS            rop (fragment): Rop protein, which maintains plasmids at low copy number; rop
   3478..3618    +  misc_feature   bom: basis of mobility region from pBR322
   3804..4391    -  rep_origin     ori: high-copy-number ColE1/pMB1/pBR322/pUC origin of replication
   4562..5422    -  CDS            AmpR: β-lactamase; bla; confers resistance to ampicillin, carbenicillin, and related antibiotics
   5423..5527    -  promoter       AmpR promoter: bla
   5636..5713    +  promoter       lacIq promoter: lacI (mutant); In the lacIq allele, a single base change in the promoter boosts expression of the lacI gene about 10-fold.
   5714..6796    +  CDS            lacI: lac repressor; lacI; The lac repressor binds to the lac operator to inhibit transcription in E. coli. This inhibition can be relieved by adding lactose or isopropyl-β-D-thiogalactopyranoside (IPTG).
   6809..6830    +  protein_bind   CAP binding site: CAP binding activates transcription in the presence of cAMP. E. coli catabolite activator protein
   6849..6866    +  promoter       tet promoter (fragment): E. coli promoter for tetracycline efflux protein gene
