[The description below was written by a language model from this plasmid's Addgene catalogue record and pLannotate feature annotations shown in this document.]
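Description:
pHH0103_RAPGEF4_DEP is a bacterial expression plasmid of about 7 kb, built on the pHH0103 backbone, for producing and purifying the DEP domain of human RAPGEF4 (also called EPAC2), a cAMP-activated guanine nucleotide exchange factor for Rap GTPases. The annotated RAPGEF4 fragment is roughly 310 nt. According to the record it was cloned between SfiI and NotI sites. It lies downstream of, and on the same strand as, a 6xHis tag and Schistosoma japonicum glutathione S-transferase. This arrangement is consistent with an N-terminal His-GST fusion that can be captured on either nickel or glutathione resin, although the reading frame across the junctions cannot be confirmed from the feature table alone.

Expression is driven by the strong hybrid tac promoter, which is controlled by a lac operator. The plasmid carries its own lacI gene under the up-mutated lacIq promoter, so transcription is tightly repressed until induced with IPTG. A bacteriophage fd terminator follows the insert. Beyond it lie fragments of M13 gene III, which are apparently remnants of a phage-display phagemid ancestor and sit after the terminator rather than within the fusion. Other backbone relics include partial TcR and tet promoter sequences and a rop gene interrupted by an f1 origin, which could allow single-stranded DNA production with helper phage.

The plasmid replicates from a ColE1/pBR322-type origin with an adjacent bom site and is selected with ampicillin through β-lactamase. The catalogue lists it as low copy. It comes from a large-scale survey of ligands for peptide recognition modules, where purified domains like this one would plausibly serve as binding targets.
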