Addgene plasmid #109895: pHH0103_RAPGEF4_DEP
Purpose: Protein expression and purification of RAPGEF4_DEP
Depositing lab: Sachdev Sidhu. Depositing organization: University of Toronto. Publication: Large-scale survey and database of high affinity ligands for peptide recognition modules. Teyra J, Kelil A, Jain S, Helmy M, Jajodia R, Hooda Y, Gu J, D'Cruz AA, Nicholson SE, Min J, Sudol M, Kim PM, Bader GD, Sidhu SS. Mol Syst Biol. 2020 Dec;16(12):e9310. doi: 10.15252/msb.20199310. PubMed 33438817.
Backbone
  Vector backbone: pHH0103
  Vector type: Bacterial Expression
Growth in bacteria
  Bacterial resistance: Ampicillin, 100 μg/mL
  Growth temperature: 37°C
  Growth strain: DH5alpha
  Copy number: Low Copy
Gene/Insert
  Gene/Insert name: RAPGEF4_DEP
  Species: H. sapiens (human)
  Entrez Gene: RAPGEF4 (a.k.a. CAMP-GEFII, CGEF2, EPAC, EPAC 2, EPAC2, Nbla00496)
  Cloning method: Restriction Enzyme; 5′ cloning site Sfi1 (unknown if destroyed); 3′ cloning site Not1 (unknown if destroyed)
Terms and licenses: Academic/Nonprofit Terms; Industry Terms: Not Available to Industry
How to cite: pHH0103_RAPGEF4_DEP was a gift from Sachdev Sidhu (Addgene plasmid # 109895 ; http://n2t.net/addgene:109895 ; RRID:Addgene_109895)
