>Addgene plasmid #109895 | pHH0103_RAPGEF4_DEP | depositor partial sequence | sequence record 206847 | pHH0103_RAPGEF4_DEP sequence 333 bps
GGCCCAGCCGGCCGTCCCGTCGGAAAAAATTCTGCGTGCTGGCAAGATTCTGCGTAATGCTATTCTGTCC
CGTGCCCCGCACATGATTCGTGACCGTAAGTATCATCTGAAAACCTACCGTCAGTGCTGTGTCGGCACGG
AACTGGTGGACTGGATGATGCAGCAAACCCCGTGCGTGCATAGCCGTACGCAGGCAGTTGGCATGTGGCA
AGTCCTGCTGGAAGATGGTGTGCTGAACCACGTTGACCAGGAACATCACTTTCAGGATAAGTACCTGTTT
TATCGTTTCCTGGATGACGAACACGAAGATGCCCCGCTGCCGACCGCGGCCGC
